Addgene plasmid #246668: pEGFP-C1-DNAJC13(351t)-tetramer
Purpose: Mammalian expression of truncated, eGFP tagged DNAJC13 (PH-like domain only), with exogenous tetramerization system
Depositing lab: Braden Lobingier. Depositing organization: Oregon Health & Science University. Publication: DNAJC13 localization to endosomes is opposed by its J domain and its disordered C-terminus. Adoff H, Novy B, Holland E, Lobingier BT. Mol Biol Cell. 2025 Sep 1;36(9):ar114. doi: 10.1091/mbc.E24-12-0575. Epub 2025 Jul 30. PubMed 40737286.
Backbone
  Vector backbone: pEGFP-C1
  Total vector size (bp): 5956
  Vector type: Mammalian Expression
  Selectable markers: Neomycin (select with G418)
Growth in bacteria
  Bacterial resistance: Kanamycin, 50 μg/mL
  Growth temperature: 37°C
  Growth strain: DH5alpha
  Copy number: High Copy
Gene/Insert
  Gene/Insert name: DNAJC13 (alt name: RME-8)
  Species: H. sapiens (human)
  Insert size (bp): 1050
  Mutation: Deletion of residues 352 to 2243
  Entrez Gene: DNAJC13 (a.k.a. PARK21, RME8)
  Promoter: CMV
  Tag / fusion protein: eGFP (N terminal on backbone); Artificial tetramerization domain (Plasmid #124663) (C terminal on insert)
  Cloning method: Gibson Cloning
  Sequencing primers: 5′ CGCGATCACATGGTCC; 3′ TCAGGGGGAGGTGTGG
Terms and licenses: Academic/Nonprofit Terms; Industry Terms: Not Available to Industry
How to cite: pEGFP-C1-DNAJC13(351t)-tetramer was a gift from Braden Lobingier (Addgene plasmid # 246668 ; http://n2t.net/addgene:246668 ; RRID:Addgene_246668)
