[The description below was written by a language model from this plasmid's Addgene catalogue record and pLannotate feature annotations shown in this document.]
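Description:
pEGFP-C1-DNAJC13(351t)-tetramer is a 5,956 bp mammalian expression plasmid built on the pEGFP-C1 backbone by Gibson cloning. It is maintained in E. coli at high copy through a ColE1/pUC-type origin and also carries an f1 phage origin. A single NeoR/KanR gene (Tn5 aminoglycoside phosphotransferase) serves both hosts. A bacterial bla-type promoter drives it for kanamycin selection in bacteria, and the SV40 enhancer/early promoter, with an HSV TK polyadenylation signal, drives it for G418 selection in mammalian cells. The short ble, bGH poly(A) and SV40 large T antigen fragments in the annotation appear to be partial matches to backbone sequence rather than functional elements.

The expression cassette uses the human CMV immediate-early enhancer and promoter to transcribe an EGFP open reading frame. This is followed by residual multiple cloning site sequence and a 1,050 bp fragment of human DNAJC13 (also called RME-8), and it terminates at the SV40 poly(A) signal. The insert encodes only residues 1–351, because residues 352 to 2243 are deleted. This leaves the PH-like domain and removes the rest of the protein. According to the record, an artificial tetramerization domain is fused to the C terminus of the truncation. The feature table does not annotate this element, but it presumably lies in the unannotated stretch between the DNAJC13 fragment and the SV40-derived sequences.

The product is an N-terminally EGFP-tagged, forcibly tetramerized PH-like domain. The construct was deposited with a study of how DNAJC13 localizes to endosomes, and it allows the fragment's localization in mammalian cells to be followed by fluorescence when an exogenous tetramerization system is attached.
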