Features (pLannotate 1.2.2; 15 found; start..end, strand, type, name):
     61..364     +  enhancer       CMV enhancer: human cytomegalovirus immediate early enhancer
    365..568     +  promoter       CMV promoter: human cytomegalovirus (CMV) immediate early promoter
    613..1329    +  CDS            EGFP: EGFP is a basic (constitutively fluorescent) green fluorescent protein published in 1996, derived from Aequorea victoria. It is reported to be a rapidly-maturing weak dimer with moderate acid sensitivity.
   1330..1381    +  misc_feature   MCS (fragment): multiple cloning site
   1405..2454    +  CDS            DNAJC13 (fragment): DJC13_HUMAN - Also known as KIAA0678, RME8. Experimental evidence at protein level: Swiss-Prot protein existence level 1. Involved in membrane trafficking through early endosomes, such as the early endosome to recycling endosome transport implicated in the recycling of transferrin and the early endosome to late endosome transport implicated in degradation of EGF and EGFR (PubMed:18256511, PubMed:18307993). Involved in the regulation of endosomal membrane tubulation and regulates th dynamics of SNX1 on the endosomal membrane; via association with WASHC2 may link the WASH complex to the retromer
   2637..2721    +  CDS            large T antigen (fragment): large T antigen from SV40 (simian virus 40)
   2744..2865    +  polyA_signal   SV40 poly(A) signal: SV40 polyadenylation signal
   2899..3327    -  rep_origin     f1 ori (sequence partly withheld): f1 bacteriophage origin of replication; arrow indicates direction of (+) strand synthesis
   3354..3458    +  promoter       AmpR promoter: bla
   3460..3817    +  promoter       SV40 promoter: SV40 enhancer and early promoter
   3852..4646    +  CDS            NeoR/KanR: aminoglycoside phosphotransferase from Tn5; aph(3')-II (or nptII); confers resistance to neomycin, kanamycin, and G418 (Geneticin®)
   4667..4819    +  CDS            ble (fragment): BLE_KLEPN - Experimental evidence at protein level: Swiss-Prot protein existence level 1. Binding protein with a strong affinity to the bleomycin family of antibiotics. Binds to CL990; an antimitotic-antibiotic compound. From Klebsiella pneumoniae.
   4878..4925    +  polyA_signal   HSV TK poly(A) signal: herpes simplex virus thymidine kinase polyadenylation signal (Cole and Stacy, 1985)
   5016..5032    -  polyA_signal   bGH poly(A) signal (fragment): bovine growth hormone polyadenylation signal
   5254..5842    +  rep_origin     ori: high-copy-number ColE1/pMB1/pBR322/pUC origin of replication
>Addgene plasmid #246668 | pEGFP-C1-DNAJC13(351t)-tetramer | addgene full sequence | sequence record 496242 | Addgene NGS Result
TAGTTATTAATAGTAATCAATTACGGGGTCATTAGTTCATAGCCCATATATGGAGTTCCGCGTTACATAA
CTTACGGTAAATGGCCCGCCTGGCTGACCGCCCAACGACCCCCGCCCATTGACGTCAATAATGACGTATG
TTCCCATAGTAACGCCAATAGGGACTTTCCATTGACGTCAATGGGTGGAGTATTTACGGTAAACTGCCCA
CTTGGCAGTACATCAAGTGTATCATATGCCAAGTACGCCCCCTATTGACGTCAATGACGGTAAATGGCCC
GCCTGGCATTATGCCCAGTACATGACCTTATGGGACTTTCCTACTTGGCAGTACATCTACGTATTAGTCA
TCGCTATTACCATGGTGATGCGGTTTTGGCAGTACATCAATGGGCGTGGATAGCGGTTTGACTCACGGGG
ATTTCCAAGTCTCCACCCCATTGACGTCAATGGGAGTTTGTTTTGGCACCAAAATCAACGGGACTTTCCA
AAATGTCGTAACAACTCCGCCCCATTGACGCAAATGGGCGGTAGGCGTGTACGGTGGGAGGTCTATATAA
GCAGAGCTGGTTTAGTGAACCGTCAGATCCGCTAGCGCTACCGGTCGCCACCATGGTGAGCAAGGGCGAG
GAGCTGTTCACCGGGGTGGTGCCCATCCTGGTCGAGCTGGACGGCGACGTAAACGGCCACAAGTTCAGCG
TGTCCGGCGAGGGCGAGGGCGATGCCACCTACGGCAAGCTGACCCTGAAGTTCATCTGCACCACCGGCAA
GCTGCCCGTGCCCTGGCCCACCCTCGTGACCACCCTGACCTACGGCGTGCAGTGCTTCAGCCGCTACCCC
GACCACATGAAGCAGCACGACTTCTTCAAGTCCGCCATGCCCGAAGGCTACGTCCAGGAGCGCACCATCT
TCTTCAAGGACGACGGCAACTACAAGACCCGCGCCGAGGTGAAGTTCGAGGGCGACACCCTGGTGAACCG
CATCGAGCTGAAGGGCATCGACTTCAAGGAGGACGGCAACATCCTGGGGCACAAGCTGGAGTACAACTAC
AACAGCCACAACGTCTATATCATGGCCGACAAGCAGAAGAACGGCATCAAGGTGAACTTCAAGATCCGCC
ACAACATCGAGGACGGCAGCGTGCAGCTCGCCGACCACTACCAGCAGAACACCCCCATCGGCGACGGCCC
CGTGCTGCTGCCCGACAACCACTACCTGAGCACCCAGTCCGCCCTGAGCAAAGACCCCAACGAGAAGCGC
GATCACATGGTCCTGCTGGAGTTCGTGACCGCCGCCGGGATCACTCTCGGCATGGACGAGCTGTACAAGT
CCGGACTCAGATCTCGAGCTCAAGCTTCGAATTCTGCAGTCGACGGTACCGGAGGGGGTTCCGGCGGAGG
CAGCAACATAATTAGGGAAAATAAGGATCTGGCATGTTTCTACACAACAAAACATTCATGGAGGGGGAAG
TATAAGCGTGTCTTTTCAGTTGGAACTCATGCGATTACTACATATAATCCCAATACCTTAGAAGTAACAA
ATCAGTGGCCTTATGGAGACATTTGCAGCATCAGCCCTGTTGGAAAAGGACAAGGAACGGAGTTCAACCT
CACATTTCGTAAAGGCAGTGGAAAAAAGTCAGAAACTTTAAAATTTTCTACAGAGCACAGAACAGAACTT
CTTACAGAAGCATTGAGATTTAGAACTGATTTTTCAGAGGGAAAAATCACAGGAAGGAGATACAACTGCT
ATAAGCATCACTGGAGTGACTCAAGAAAACCTGTAATTTTGGAAGTAACTCCAGGAGGCTTTGACCAAAT
TAATCCTGCAACCAACAGAGTACTCTGTTCCTATGACTATAGAAATATTGAAGGATTTGTAGATCTCTCA
GATTATCAAGGAGGATTTTGTATACTTTATGGAGGATTTAGTAGATTGCATTTATTTGCGTCAGAGCAAA
GAGAAGAGATTATTAAAAGTGCAATAGACCATGCTGGTAACTACATAGGTATTTCATTGCGGATCAGGAA
AGAGCCTTTAGAATTCGAGCAATATTTGAATCTTCGCTTTGGAAAATACAGCACTGATGAATCCATCACA
TCTTTAGCAGAGTTTGTAGTCCAAAAAATATCACCTAGACATTCGGAGCCTGTTAAAAGAGTTCTAGCAC
TTACAGAAACATGTTTAGTAGAACGTGATCCGGCAACCTATAATATTGCAACATTGAAGCCTTTAGGAGA
AGTATTTGCGTTGGTCTGTGACTCAGAAAATCCACAACTTTTTACCATTGAATTTATAAAAGGGCAAGTA
CGGAAATATTCTTCAACAGAGAGAGATTCCTTATTAGCAAGTTTGCTGGATGGAGTAAGAGCCTCTGGTA
ATAGAGATGTTTGTGTAAAAATGACACCAACCCATAAAGGTCAGCGATGGGGGTTACTCAGCATGCCTGT
TGATGGCGGCAGCGGAGGCAGTGGCGGGTCCGGGGGGTCAGACTATTCAGATCTGCAACGAGTGAAACAA
GAGCTCCTCGAGGAGGTGAAAAAGGAGCTCCAGAAGGTAAAGGAAGAAATAATCGAAGCCTTCGTCCAAG
AACTGAGAAAACGCTAGGCGGCCGCGATCCACCGGATCTAGATAACTGATCATAATCAGCCATACCACAT
TTGTAGAGGTTTTACTTGCTTTAAAAAACCTCCCACACCTCCCCCTGAACCTGAAACATAAAATGAATGC
AATTGTTGTTGTTAACTTGTTTATTGCAGCTTATAATGGTTACAAATAAAGCAATAGCATCACAAATTTC
ACAAATAAAGCATTTTTTTCACTGCATTCTAGTTGTGGTTTGTCCAAACTCATCAATGTATCTTAACGCG
TAAATTGTAAGCGTTAATATTTTGTTAAAATTCGCGTTAAATTTTTGTTAAATCAGCTCATTTTTTAACC
AATAGGCCGAAATCGGCAAAATCCCTTATAAATCAAAAGAATAGACCGAGATAGGGT
[37 nt withheld, positions 2998-3034]
AAAGAACGTGGACTCCAACGTCAAAGG
[49 nt withheld, positions 3062-3110]
T
[91 nt withheld, positions 3112-3202]
G
[124 nt withheld, positions 3204-3327]
CAGGTGGCACTTTTCGGGGAAATGTGCGCGGAACCCCTATTTGTTTATTTTTCTAAATACATTCAAATAT
GTATCCGCTCATGAGACAATAACCCTGATAAATGCTTCAATAATATTGAAAAAGGAAGAGTCCTGAGGCG
GAAAGAACCAGCTGTGGAATGTGTGTCAGTTAGGGTGTGGAAAGTCCCCAGGCTCCCCAGCAGGCAGAAG
TATGCAAAGCATGCATCTCAATTAGTCAGCAACCAGGTGTGGAAAGTCCCCAGGCTCCCCAGCAGGCAGA
AGTATGCAAAGCATGCATCTCAATTAGTCAGCAACCATAGTCCCGCCCCTAACTCCGCCCATCCCGCCCC
TAACTCCGCCCAGTTCCGCCCATTCTCCGCCCCATGGCTGACTAATTTTTTTTATTTATGCAGAGGCCGA
GGCCGCCTCGGCCTCTGAGCTATTCCAGAAGTAGTGAGGAGGCTTTTTTGGAGGCCTAGGCTTTTGCAAA
GATCGATCAAGAGACAGGATGAGGATCGTTTCGCATGATTGAACAAGATGGATTGCACGCAGGTTCTCCG
GCCGCTTGGGTGGAGAGGCTATTCGGCTATGACTGGGCACAACAGACAATCGGCTGCTCTGATGCCGCCG
TGTTCCGGCTGTCAGCGCAGGGGCGCCCGGTTCTTTTTGTCAAGACCGACCTGTCCGGTGCCCTGAATGA
ACTGCAAGACGAGGCAGCGCGGCTATCGTGGCTGGCCACGACGGGCGTTCCTTGCGCAGCTGTGCTCGAC
GTTGTCACTGAAGCGGGAAGGGACTGGCTGCTATTGGGCGAAGTGCCGGGGCAGGATCTCCTGTCATCTC
ACCTTGCTCCTGCCGAGAAAGTATCCATCATGGCTGATGCAATGCGGCGGCTGCATACGCTTGATCCGGC
TACCTGCCCATTCGACCACCAAGCGAAACATCGCATCGAGCGAGCACGTACTCGGATGGAAGCCGGTCTT
GTCGATCAGGATGATCTGGACGAAGAGCATCAGGGGCTCGCGCCAGCCGAACTGTTCGCCAGGCTCAAGG
CGAGCATGCCCGACGGCGAGGATCTCGTCGTGACCCATGGCGATGCCTGCTTGCCGAATATCATGGTGGA
AAATGGCCGCTTTTCTGGATTCATCGACTGTGGCCGGCTGGGTGTGGCGGACCGCTATCAGGACATAGCG
TTGGCTACCCGTGATATTGCTGAAGAGCTTGGCGGCGAATGGGCTGACCGCTTCCTCGTGCTTTACGGTA
TCGCCGCTCCCGATTCGCAGCGCATCGCCTTCTATCGCCTTCTTGACGAGTTCTTCTGAGCGGGACTCTG
GGGTTCGAAATGACCGACCAAGCGACGCCCAACCTGCCATCACGAGATTTCGATTCCACCGCCGCCTTCT
ATGAAAGGTTGGGCTTCGGAATCGTTTTCCGGGACGCCGGCTGGATGATCCTCCAGCGCGGGGATCTCAT
GCTGGAGTTCTTCGCCCACCCTAGGGGGAGGCTAACTGAAACACGGAAGGAGACAATACCGGAAGGAACC
CGCGCTATGACGGCAATAAAAAGACAGAATAAAACGCACGGTGTTGGGTCGTTTGTTCATAAACGCGGGG
TTCGGTCCCAGGGCTGGCACTCTGTCGATACCCCACCGAGACCCCATTGGGGCCAATACGCCCGCGTTTC
TTCCTTTTCCCCACCCCACCCCCCAAGTTCGGGTGAAGGCCCAGGGCTCGCAGCCAACGTCGGGGCGGCA
GGCCCTGCCATAGCCTCAGGTTACTCATATATACTTTAGATTGATTTAAAACTTCATTTTTAATTTAAAA
GGATCTAGGTGAAGATCCTTTTTGATAATCTCATGACCAAAATCCCTTAACGTGAGTTTTCGTTCCACTG
AGCGTCAGACCCCGTAGAAAAGATCAAAGGATCTTCTTGAGATCCTTTTTTTCTGCGCGTAATCTGCTGC
TTGCAAACAAAAAAACCACCGCTACCAGCGGTGGTTTGTTTGCCGGATCAAGAGCTACCAACTCTTTTTC
CGAAGGTAACTGGCTTCAGCAGAGCGCAGATACCAAATACTGTTCTTCTAGTGTAGCCGTAGTTAGGCCA
CCACTTCAAGAACTCTGTAGCACCGCCTACATACCTCGCTCTGCTAATCCTGTTACCAGTGGCTGCTGCC
AGTGGCGATAAGTCGTGTCTTACCGGGTTGGACTCAAGACGATAGTTACCGGATAAGGCGCAGCGGTCGG
GCTGAACGGGGGGTTCGTGCACACAGCCCAGCTTGGAGCGAACGACCTACACCGAACTGAGATACCTACA
GCGTGAGCTATGAGAAAGCGCCACGCTTCCCGAAGGGAGAAAGGCGGACAGGTATCCGGTAAGCGGCAGG
GTCGGAACAGGAGAGCGCACGAGGGAGCTTCCAGGGGGAAACGCCTGGTATCTTTATAGTCCTGTCGGGT
TTCGCCACCTCTGACTTGAGCGTCGATTTTTGTGATGCTCGTCAGGGGGGCGGAGCCTATGGAAAAACGC
CAGCAACGCGGCCTTTTTACGGTTCCTGGCCTTTTGCTGGCCTTTTGCTCACATGTTCTTTCCTGCGTTA
TCCCCTGATTCTGTGGATAACCGTATTACCGCCATGCAT
